Addgene plasmid #164623: 3xflag-APEX2-NES
Purpose: Expresses a nuclear exporting signal (NES) tagged with APEX2 and 3xflag
Depositing lab: Mark Cookson. Depositing organization: National Institute on Aging (NIA). Publication: LRRK2 mediates tubulation and vesicle sorting from lysosomes. Bonet-Ponce L, Beilina A, Williamson CD, Lindberg E, Kluss JH, Saez-Atienzar S, Landeck N, Kumaran R, Mamais A, Bleck CKE, Li Y, Cookson MR. Sci Adv. 2020 Nov 11;6(46). pii: 6/46/eabb2454. doi: 10.1126/sciadv.abb2454. Print 2020 Nov. PubMed 33177079.
Backbone
  Vector backbone: CMV-3xFLAG-APEX2-pDEST
  Backbone size w/o insert (bp): 7180
  Total vector size (bp): 5587
  Vector type: Mammalian Expression
Growth in bacteria
  Bacterial resistance: Ampicillin, 100 μg/mL
  Growth temperature: 37°C
  Growth strain: DH5alpha
  Copy number: High Copy
Gene/Insert
  Gene/Insert name: NES (alt name: Nuclear exporting signal)
  Species: H. sapiens (human)
  Insert size (bp): 33
  GenBank ID: n/a n/a
  Promoter: CMV
  Tag / fusion protein: 3xFLAG (N terminal on insert); APEX2 (N terminal on insert)
  Entrez Gene: NES (a.k.a. Nbla00170); APEX2 (a.k.a. APE2, APEXL2, XTH2, ZGRF2)
  Cloning method: Gateway Cloning
  Sequencing primers: 5′ ggaaagtcttacccaactgtgagtgctga; 3′ ttagtccagggtcaggcgctcca
Terms and licenses: Academic/Nonprofit Terms; Industry Terms: Not Available to Industry
How to cite: 3xflag-APEX2-NES was a gift from Mark Cookson (Addgene plasmid # 164623 ; http://n2t.net/addgene:164623 ; RRID:Addgene_164623)
