[The description below was written by a language model from this plasmid's Addgene catalogue record and pLannotate feature annotations shown in this document.]
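Description:
3xflag-APEX2-NES is a mammalian expression plasmid of about 5.6 kb, built by Gateway recombination into a CMV-3xFLAG-APEX2-pDEST destination backbone. It is maintained in E. coli as a high-copy plasmid through a ColE1/pUC-type origin and selected with ampicillin via the AmpR β-lactamase gene. An f1 phage origin and remnants of pUC-style lac elements (lacZα and lacI fragments, lac promoter and operator, a T7 promoter) are also present as backbone carry-over. No mammalian selection marker is annotated. An SV40 enhancer/early promoter lies downstream of the expression cassette, but no coding sequence is annotated after it.

The payload is a single cassette driven by the human cytomegalovirus immediate-early enhancer and promoter and terminated by the human growth hormone polyadenylation signal. It encodes an N-terminal 3xFLAG epitope followed by APEX2, the engineered soybean ascorbate peroxidase used for proximity biotinylation proteomics and electron microscopy contrast, and ends in a short nuclear export signal. In the feature table the attB1 and attB2 sites flank both APEX2 and the NES, so the two appear to have entered together as the Gateway insert, with 3xFLAG supplied by the vector. The catalogue lists the insert species as human and links it to the human NES (nestin) and APEX2 gene entries. The annotation instead identifies the signal as the HIV Rev NES and the enzyme as the plant-derived peroxidase, so those gene links look like name collisions.

The export signal should keep the FLAG-detectable peroxidase in the cytosol. The record states only that the plasmid expresses this tagged NES. A cytosolic APEX2 of this kind is typically used as a spatial reference or background control in proximity-labelling experiments.
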