Features (pLannotate 1.2.2; 20 found; start..end, strand, type, name):
      4..158     -  CDS            lacZα (fragment): LacZα fragment of β-galactosidase; lacZ fragment
    318..697     +  enhancer       CMV enhancer: human cytomegalovirus immediate early enhancer
    699..898     +  promoter       CMV promoter: human cytomegalovirus (CMV) immediate early promoter
    931..996     +  CDS            3xFLAG: three tandem FLAG® epitope tags, followed by an enterokinase cleavage site
   1033..1057    +  protein_bind   attB1: mutant version of attB; recombination site for the Gateway® BP reaction BP Clonase™
   1072..1818    +  CDS            APEX2: soybean ascorbate peroxidase, engineered to serve as a monomeric tag for electron microscopy and live-cell proteomics (Lam et al., 2015) more active than the original APEX due to the A134P mutation
   1825..1851    +  CDS            NES: nuclear export signal from the HIV Rev protein (Fischer et al., 1995)
   1869..1893    -  protein_bind   attB2: mutant version of attB; recombination site for the Gateway® BP reaction BP Clonase™
   1908..1926    -  misc_feature   MCS (fragment): pUC18/19 multiple cloning site
   1927..2549    +  polyA_signal   hGH poly(A) signal: human growth hormone polyadenylation signal
   2578..2907    +  promoter       SV40 promoter: SV40 enhancer and early promoter
   2946..2964    -  promoter       T7 promoter: promoter for bacteriophage T7 RNA polymerase
   3002..3018    -  protein_bind   lac operator: The lac repressor binds to the lac operator to inhibit transcription in E. coli. This inhibition can be relieved by adding lactose or isopropyl-β-D-thiogalactopyranoside (IPTG). lac repressor encoded by lacI
   3026..3056    -  promoter       lac promoter: promoter for the E. coli lac operon
   3071..3092    -  protein_bind   CAP binding site: CAP binding activates transcription in the presence of cAMP. E. coli catabolite activator protein
   3105..3197    -  CDS            lacI (fragment): lac repressor; lacI; The lac repressor binds to the lac operator to inhibit transcription in E. coli. This inhibition can be relieved by adding lactose or isopropyl-β-D-thiogalactopyranoside (IPTG).
   3380..3968    -  rep_origin     ori: high-copy-number ColE1/pMB1/pBR322/pUC origin of replication
   4139..4999    -  CDS            AmpR: β-lactamase; bla; confers resistance to ampicillin, carbenicillin, and related antibiotics
   5000..5104    -  promoter       AmpR promoter: bla
   5131..5559    +  rep_origin     f1 ori (sequence partly withheld): f1 bacteriophage origin of replication; arrow indicates direction of (+) strand synthesis
>Addgene plasmid #164623 | 3xflag-APEX2-NES | addgene full sequence | sequence record 324212 | Addgene NGS Result
CCATTCGCCATTCAGGCTGCGCAACTGTTGGGAAGGGCGATCGGTGCGGGCCTCTTCGCTATTACGCCAG
CTGGCGAAAGGGGGATGTGCTGCAAGGCGATTAAGTTGGGTAACGCCAGGGTTTTCCCAGTCACGACGTT
GTAAAACGACGGCCAGTGCCAAGCTGATCTATACATTGAATCAATATTGGCAATTAGCCATATTAGTCAT
TGGTTATATAGCATAAATCAATATTGGCTATTGGCCATTGCATACGTTGTATCTATATCATAATATGTAC
ATTTATATTGGCTCATGTCCAATATGACCGCCATGTTGACATTGATTATTGACTAGTTATTAATAGTAAT
CAATTACGGGGTCATTAGTTCATAGCCCATATATGGAGTTCCGCGTTACATAACTTACGGTAAATGGCCC
GCCTGGCTGACCGCCCAACGACCCCCGCCCATTGACGTCAATAATGACGTATGTTCCCATAGTAACGCCA
ATAGGGACTTTCCATTGACGTCAATGGGTGGAGTATTTACGGTAAACTGCCCACTTGGCAGTACATCAAG
TGTATCATATGCCAAGTCCGCCCCCTATTGACGTCAATGACGGTAAATGGCCCGCCTGGCATTATGCCCA
GTACATGACCTTACGGGACTTTCCTACTTGGCAGTACATCTACGTATTAGTCATCGCTATTACCATGGTG
ATGCGGTTTTGGCAGTACACCAATGGGCGTGGATAGCGGTTTGACTCACGGGGATTTCCAAGTCTCCACC
CCATTGACGTCAATGGGAGTTTGTTTTGGCACCAAAATCAACGGGACTTTCCAAAATGTCGTAATAACCC
CGCCCCGTTGACGCAAATGGGCGGTAGGCGTGTACGGTGGGAGGTCTATATAAGCAGAGCTCGTTTAGTG
AACCGTCAGAATTAACCATGGACTACAAAGACCATGACGGTGATTATAAAGATCATGACATCGATTACAA
GGATGACGATGACAAGCTTGCGGCCGCGAATTCATCGATAGATCTGATATCAACAAGTTTGTACAAAAAA
GCAGGCTCCGAATTCGCCCTTGGAAAGTCTTACCCAACTGTGAGTGCTGATTACCAGGACGCCGTTGAGA
AGGCGAAGAAGAAGCTCAGAGGCTTCATCGCTGAGAAGAGATGCGCTCCTCTAATGCTCCGTTTGGCATT
CCACTCTGCTGGAACCTTTGACAAGGGCACGAAGACCGGTGGACCCTTCGGAACCATCAAGCACCCTGCC
GAACTGGCTCACAGCGCTAACAACGGTCTTGACATCGCTGTTAGGCTTTTGGAGCCACTCAAGGCGGAGT
TCCCTATTTTGAGCTACGCCGATTTCTACCAGTTGGCTGGCGTTGTTGCCGTTGAGGTCACGGGTGGACC
TAAGGTTCCATTCCACCCTGGAAGAGAGGACAAGCCTGAGCCACCACCAGAGGGTCGCTTGCCCGATCCC
ACTAAGGGTTCTGACCATTTGAGAGATGTGTTTGGCAAAGCTATGGGGCTTACTGACCAAGATATCGTTG
CTCTATCTGGGGGTCACACTATTGGAGCTGCACACAAGGAGCGTTCTGGATTTGAGGGTCCCTGGACCTC
TAATCCTCTTATTTTCGACAACTCATACTTCACGGAGTTGTTGAGTGGTGAGAAGGAAGGTCTCCTTCAG
CTACCTTCTGACAAGGCTCTTTTGTCTGACCCTGTATTCCGCCCTCTCGTTGACAAATATGCAGCGGACG
AAGATGCCTTCTTTGCTGATTACGCTGAGGCTCACCAAAAGCTTTCCGAGCTTGGGTTTGCTGATGCCCT
GCAGCTGCCTCCCCTGGAGCGCCTGACCCTGGACTAAGGGCGAATTCGACCCAGCTTTCTTGTACAAAGT
GGTTGATATCGGTACCAGTCGACTCTAGAGGATCCCGGGTGGCATCCCTGTGACCCCTCCCCAGTGCCTC
TCCTGGCCCTGGAAGTTGCCACTCCAGTGCCCACCAGCCTTGTCCTAATAAAATTAAGTTGCATCATTTT
GTCTGACTAGGTGTCCTTCTATAATATTATGGGGTGGAGGGGGGTGGTATGGAGCAAGGGGCAAGTTGGG
AAGACAACCTGTAGGGCCTGCGGGGTCTATTGGGAACCAAGCTGGAGTGCAGTGGCACAATCTTGGCTCA
CTGCAATCTCCGCCTCCTGGGTTCAAGCGATTCTCCTGCCTCAGCCTCCCGAGTTGTTGGGATTCCAGGC
ATGCATGACCAGGCTCAGCTAATTTTTGTTTTTTTGGTAGAGACGGGGTTTCACCATATTGGCCAGGCTG
GTCTCCAACTCCTAATCTCAGGTGATCTACCCACCTTGGCCTCCCAAATTGCTGGGATTACAGGCGTGAA
CCACTGCTCCCTTCCCTGTCCTTCTGATTTTAAAATAACTATACCAGCAGGAGGACGTCCAGACACAGCA
TAGGCTACCTGGCCATGCCCAACCGGTGGGACATTTGAGTTGCTTGCTTGGCACTGTCCTCTCATGCGTT
GGGTCCACTCAGTAGATGCCTGTTGAATTGGGTACGCGGCCAGCTTGGCTGTGGAATGTGTGTCAGTTAG
GGTGTGGAAAGTCCCCAGGCTCCCCAGCAGGCAGAAGTATGCAAAGCATGCATCTCAATTAGTCAGCAAC
CAGGTGTGGAAAGTCCCCAGGCTCCCCAGCAGGCAGAAGTATGCAAAGCATGCATCTCAATTAGTCAGCA
ACCATAGTCCCGCCCCTAACTCCGCCCATCCCGCCCCTAACTCCGCCCAGTTCCGCCCATTCTCCGCCCC
ATGGCTGACTAATTTTTTTTATTTATGCAGAGGCCGAGGCCGCCTCGGCCTCTGAGCTATTCCAGAAGTA
GTGAGGAGGCTTTTTTGGAGGCCTAGGCTTTTGCAAAAAGCTCCTCGAGGAACTGAAAAACCAGAAAGTT
AATTCCCTATAGTGAGTCGTATTAAATTCGTAATCATGTCATAGCTGTTTCCTGTGTGAAATTGTTATCC
GCTCACAATTCCACACAACATACGAGCCGGAAGCATAAAGTGTAAAGCCTGGGGTGCCTAATGAGTGAGC
TAACTCACATTAATTGCGTTGCGCTCACTGCCCGCTTTCCAGTCGGGAAACCTGTCGTGCCAGCTGCATT
AATGAATCGGCCAACGCGCGGGGAGAGGCGGTTTGCGTATTGGGCGCTCTTCCGCTTCCTCGCTCACTGA
CTCGCTGCGCTCGGTCGTTCGGCTGCGGCGAGCGGTATCAGCTCACTCAAAGGCGGTAATACGGTTATCC
ACAGAATCAGGGGATAACGCAGGAAAGAACATGTGAGCAAAAGGCCAGCAAAAGGCCAGGAACCGTAAAA
AGGCCGCGTTGCTGGCGTTTTTCCATAGGCTCCGCCCCCCTGACGAGCATCACAAAAATCGACGCTCAAG
TCAGAGGTGGCGAAACCCGACAGGACTATAAAGATACCAGGCGTTTCCCCCTGGAAGCTCCCTCGTGCGC
TCTCCTGTTCCGACCCTGCCGCTTACCGGATACCTGTCCGCCTTTCTCCCTTCGGGAAGCGTGGCGCTTT
CTCATAGCTCACGCTGTAGGTATCTCAGTTCGGTGTAGGTCGTTCGCTCCAAGCTGGGCTGTGTGCACGA
ACCCCCCGTTCAGCCCGACCGCTGCGCCTTATCCGGTAACTATCGTCTTGAGTCCAACCCGGTAAGACAC
GACTTATCGCCACTGGCAGCAGCCACTGGTAACAGGATTAGCAGAGCGAGGTATGTAGGCGGTGCTACAG
AGTTCTTGAAGTGGTGGCCTAACTACGGCTACACTAGAAGAACAGTATTTGGTATCTGCGCTCTGCTGAA
GCCAGTTACCTTCGGAAAAAGAGTTGGTAGCTCTTGATCCGGCAAACAAACCACCGCTGGTAGCGGTGGT
TTTTTTGTTTGCAAGCAGCAGATTACGCGCAGAAAAAAAGGATCTCAAGAAGATCCTTTGATCTTTTCTA
CGGGGTCTGACGCTCAGTGGAACGAAAACTCACGTTAAGGGATTTTGGTCATGAGATTATCAAAAAGGAT
CTTCACCTAGATCCTTTTAAATTAAAAATGAAGTTTTAAATCAATCTAAAGTATATATGAGTAAACTTGG
TCTGACAGTTACCAATGCTTAATCAGTGAGGCACCTATCTCAGCGATCTGTCTATTTCGTTCATCCATAG
TTGCCTGACTCCCCGTCGTGTAGATAACTACGATACGGGAGGGCTTACCATCTGGCCCCAGTGCTGCAAT
GATACCGCGAGACCCACGCTCACCGGCTCCAGATTTATCAGCAATAAACCAGCCAGCCGGAAGGGCCGAG
CGCAGAAGTGGTCCTGCAACTTTATCCGCCTCCATCCAGTCTATTAATTGTTGCCGGGAAGCTAGAGTAA
GTAGTTCGCCAGTTAATAGTTTGCGCAACGTTGTTGCCATTGCTACAGGCATCGTGGTGTCACGCTCGTC
GTTTGGTATGGCTTCATTCAGCTCCGGTTCCCAACGATCAAGGCGAGTTACATGATCCCCCATGTTGTGC
AAAAAAGCGGTTAGCTCCTTCGGTCCTCCGATCGTTGTCAGAAGTAAGTTGGCCGCAGTGTTATCACTCA
TGGTTATGGCAGCACTGCATAATTCTCTTACTGTCATGCCATCCGTAAGATGCTTTTCTGTGACTGGTGA
GTACTCAACCAAGTCATTCTGAGAATAGTGTATGCGGCGACCGAGTTGCTCTTGCCCGGCGTCAATACGG
GATAATACCGCGCCACATAGCAGAACTTTAAAAGTGCTCATCATTGGAAAACGTTCTTCGGGGCGAAAAC
TCTCAAGGATCTTACCGCTGTTGAGATCCAGTTCGATGTAACCCACTCGTGCACCCAACTGATCTTCAGC
ATCTTTTACTTTCACCAGCGTTTCTGGGTGAGCAAAAACAGGAAGGCAAAATGCCGCAAAAAAGGGAATA
AGGGCGACACGGAAATGTTGAATACTCATACTCTTCCTTTTTCAATATTATTGAAGCATTTATCAGGGTT
ATTGTCTCATGAGCGGATACATATTTGAATGTATTTAGAAAAATAAACAAATAGGGGTTCCGCGCACATT
TCCCCGAAAAGTGCCACCTG
[124 nt withheld, positions 5131-5254]
C
[91 nt withheld, positions 5256-5346]
A
[49 nt withheld, positions 5348-5396]
CCTTTGACGTTGGAGTCCACGTTCTTT
[37 nt withheld, positions 5424-5460]
ACCCTATCTCGGTCTATTCTTTTGATTTATAAGGGATTTTGCCGATTTCGGCCTATTGGTTAAAAAATGA
GCTGATTTAACAAAAATTTAACGCGAATTTTAACAAAATATTAACGCTTACAATTT
